>Addgene plasmid #223968 | AiP11954 - pAAV-hsA2-AiE0078h_3xC2-minRho-SYFP2-WPRE3-BGHpA (Alias: CN1954) | addgene full sequence | sequence record 450544 | Addgene NGS Result
CCTGCAGGCAGCTGCGCGCTCGCTCGCTCACTGAGGCCGCCCGGGCGTCGGGCGACCTTTGGTCGCCCGG
CCTCAGTGAGCGAGCGAGCGCGCAGAGAGGGAGTGGCCAACTCCATCACTAGGGGTTCCTGCGGCCGCAA
CGCGTTTAGAACAATGGCTGGCCCATAGTAAATGCCGTGTTAGTGTGTTAGTTGCTGTTCTTCCACGTCA
GAAGAGGCACAGACAAATTACCACCAGGTGGCGCTCAGAGTCTGCGGAGGCATCACAACAGCCCTGAATT
TGAATCCTGCTCTGCCACTGCCTAGTTGAGACCTTTTACTACCTGACTAGCTGTTTGTGTATTTTAGGTG
TTTGTTTGAAAAGATCCGGGTTCACACTAATCAGGCCCAACGGAAGGCCATATTAGCAATTTGGCAGGTA
CCCGAGGGCCATACCTAATCTGCATAAAATGAAGCAGATTGCAACCGCCCTCATCTTTTTTATTTTTAAA
CTGGTTTTTGAAGCAGAGCATAAAATCTCAGAGGGAGAGACAGAAGATGCTAGTGCATACATTTTCCTTC
ATGCCTTTATTTTCATTCTTTTTGCACAAACCATCTTCCTGAATGGCTGTTTACCTAAAGAAGAATAACA
AAATAAAAGGTGCTAGGAAATGGAGTAGGCAGAGATCGAGCAGAGCCCTCATCACACAGACTGAAAAGAT
CCGGGTTCACACTAATCAGGCCCAACGGAAGGCCATATTAGCAATTTGGCAGGTACCCGAGGGCCATACC
TAATCTGCATAAAATGAAGCAGATTGCAACCGCCCTCATCTTTTTTATTTTTAAACTGGTTTTTGAAGCA
GAGCATAAAATCTCAGAGGGAGAGACAGAAGATGCTAGTGCATACATTTTCCTTCATGCCTTTATTTTCA
TTCTTTTTGCACAAACCATCTTCCTGAATGGCTGTTTACCTAAAGAAGAATAACAAAATAAAAGGTGCTA
GGAAATGGAGTAGGCAGAGATCTGGGTGAGTAAGAGTAGGTGGCAACGAAAAGATCCGGGTTCACACTAA
TCAGGCCCAACGGAAGGCCATATTAGCAATTTGGCAGGTACCCGAGGGCCATACCTAATCTGCATAAAAT
GAAGCAGATTGCAACCGCCCTCATCTTTTTTATTTTTAAACTGGTTTTTGAAGCAGAGCATAAAATCTCA
GAGGGAGAGACAGAAGATGCTAGTGCATACATTTTCCTTCATGCCTTTATTTTCATTCTTTTTGCACAAA
CCATCTTCCTGAATGGCTGTTTACCTAAAGAAGAATAACAAAATAAAAGGTGCTAGGAAATGGAGTAGGC
AGAGATCGAATTCGATATCATAATCAACCATAGGTACCGAGCTCGGGATTCAGCCGGGAGCTTAGGGAGG
GGAGGTCACTTCATAAGGGCCTGGGGGGGGAGTTGGAGCCACGAGTCGTCCAGCCGGAGCCCCGTGTGGC
TGAGCTCCGGCCTCAGAAGCATCCCCGGGTTGGATCCTTCGAAGCTAGCGCTACCGGTCGCCACCATGGT
GAGCAAGGGCGAGGAGCTGTTCACCGGGGTGGTGCCCATCCTGGTCGAGCTGGACGGCGACGTAAACGGC
CACAAGTTCAGCGTGTCCGGCGAGGGCGAGGGCGATGCCACCTACGGCAAGCTGACCCTGAAGCTGATCT
GCACCACCGGCAAGCTGCCCGTGCCCTGGCCCACCCTCGTGACCACCCTGGGCTACGGCGTGCAGTGCTT
CGCCCGCTACCCCGACCACATGAAGCAGCACGACTTCTTCAAGTCCGCCATGCCCGAAGGCTACGTCCAG
GAGCGCACCATCTTCTTCAAGGACGACGGCAACTACAAGACCCGCGCCGAGGTGAAGTTCGAGGGCGACA
CCCTGGTGAACCGCATCGAGCTGAAGGGCATCGACTTCAAGGAGGACGGCAACATCCTGGGGCACAAGCT
GGAGTACAACTACAACAGCCACAACGTCTATATCACCGCCGACAAGCAGAAGAACGGCATCAAGGCCAAC
TTCAAGATCCGCCACAACATCGAGGACGGCGGCGTGCAGCTCGCCGACCACTACCAGCAGAACACCCCCA
TCGGCGACGGCCCCGTGCTGCTGCCCGACAACCACTACCTGAGCTACCAGTCCAAGCTGAGCAAAGACCC
CAACGAGAAGCGCGATCACATGGTCCTGCTGGAGTTCGTGACCGCCGCCGGGATCACTCTCGGCATGGAC
GAGCTGTACAAGTAAGTCGACATCATAATCAACCTCTGGATTACAAAATTTGTGAAAGATTGACTGGTAT
TCTTAACTATGTTGCTCCTTTTACGCTATGTGGATACGCTGCTTTAATGCCTTTGTATCATGCTATTGCT
TCCCGTATGGCTTTCATTTTCTCCTCCTTGTATAAATCCTGGTTAGTTCTTGCCACGGCGGAACTCATCG
CCGCCTGCCTTGCCCGCTGCTGGACAGGGGCTCGGCTGTTGGGCACTGACAATTCCGTGGCTCGAGAGAT
CTTCGACTGTGCCTTCTAGTTGCCAGCCATCTGTTGTTTGCCCCTCCCCCGTGCCTTCCTTGACCCTGGA
AGGTGCCACTCCCACTGTCCTTTCCTAATAAAATGAGGAAATTGCATCGCATTGTCTGAGTAGGTGTCAT
TCTATTCTGGGGGGTGGGGTGGGGCAGGACAGCAAGGGGGAGGATTGGGAAGACAATAGCAGGCATGAGA
TCTCACGTGCGGACCGAGCGGCCGCAGGAACCCCTAGTGATGGAGTTGGCCACTCCCTCTCTGCGCGCTC
GCTCGCTCACTGAGGCCGGGCGACCAAAGGTCGCCCGACGCCCGGGCTTTGCCCGGGCGGCCTCAGTGAG
CGAGCGAGCGCGCAGCTGCCTGCAGGGGCGCCTGATGCGGTATTTTCTCCTTACGCATCTGTGCGGTATT
TCACACCGCATA
[95 nt withheld, positions 2953-3047]
T
[46 nt withheld, positions 3049-3094]
C
[141 nt withheld, positions 3096-3236]
CCTTTGACGTTGGAGTCCACGTTCTTT
[37 nt withheld, positions 3264-3300]
ACTCTATCTCGGGCTATTCTTTTGATTTATAAGGGATTTTGCCGATTTCGGTCTATTGGTTAAAAAATGA
GCTGATTTAACAAAAATTTAACGGGAATTTTAACAAAATATTAACGTTTACAATTTTATGGTGCACTCTC
AGTACAATCTGCTCTGATGCCGCATAGTTAAGCCAGCCCCGACACCCGCCAACACCCGCTGACGCGCCCT
GACGGGCTTGTCTGCTCCCGGCATCCGCTTACAGACAAGCTGTGACCGTCTCCGGGAGCTGCATGTGTCA
GAGGTTTTCACCGTCATCACCGAAACGCGCGAGACGAAAGGGCCTCGTGATACGCCTATTTTTATAGGTT
AATGTCATGATAATAATGGTTTCTTAGACGTCAGGTGGCACTTTTCGGGGAAATGTGCGCGGAACCCCTA
TTTGTTTATTTTTCTAAATACATTCAAATATGTATCCGCTCATGAGACAATAACCCTGATAAATGCTTCA
ATAATATTGAAAAAGGAAGAGTATGAGTATTCAACATTTCCGTGTCGCCCTTATTCCCTTTTTTGCGGCA
TTTTGCCTTCCTGTTTTTGCTCACCCAGAAACGCTGGTGAAAGTAAAAGATGCTGAAGATCAGTTGGGTG
CACGAGTGGGTTACATCGAACTGGATCTCAACAGCGGTAAGATCCTTGAGAGTTTTCGCCCCGAAGAACG
TTTTCCAATGATGAGCACTTTTAAAGTTCTGCTATGTGGCGCGGTATTATCCCGTATTGACGCCGGGCAA
GAGCAACTCGGTCGCCGCATACACTATTCTCAGAATGACTTGGTTGAGTACTCACCAGTCACAGAAAAGC
ATCTTACGGATGGCATGACAGTAAGAGAATTATGCAGTGCTGCCATAACCATGAGTGATAACACTGCGGC
CAACTTACTTCTGACAACGATCGGAGGACCGAAGGAGCTAACCGCTTTTTTGCACAACATGGGGGATCAT
GTAACTCGCCTTGATCGTTGGGAACCGGAGCTGAATGAAGCCATACCAAACGACGAGCGTGACACCACGA
TGCCTGTAGCAATGGCAACAACGTTGCGCAAACTATTAACTGGCGAACTACTTACTCTAGCTTCCCGGCA
ACAATTAATAGACTGGATGGAGGCGGATAAAGTTGCAGGACCACTTCTGCGCTCGGCCCTTCCGGCTGGC
TGGTTTATTGCTGATAAATCTGGAGCCGGTGAGCGTGGGTCTCGCGGTATCATTGCAGCACTGGGGCCAG
ATGGTAAGCCCTCCCGTATCGTAGTTATCTACACGACGGGGAGTCAGGCAACTATGGATGAACGAAATAG
ACAGATCGCTGAGATAGGTGCCTCACTGATTAAGCATTGGTAACTGTCAGACCAAGTTTACTCATATATA
CTTTAGATTGATTTAAAACTTCATTTTTAATTTAAAAGGATCTAGGTGAAGATCCTTTTTGATAATCTCA
TGACCAAAATCCCTTAACGTGAGTTTTCGTTCCACTGAGCGTCAGACCCCGTAGAAAAGATCAAAGGATC
TTCTTGAGATCCTTTTTTTCTGCGCGTAATCTGCTGCTTGCAAACAAAAAAACCACCGCTACCAGCGGTG
GTTTGTTTGCCGGATCAAGAGCTACCAACTCTTTTTCCGAAGGTAACTGGCTTCAGCAGAGCGCAGATAC
CAAATACTGTTCTTCTAGTGTAGCCGTAGTTAGGCCACCACTTCAAGAACTCTGTAGCACCGCCTACATA
CCTCGCTCTGCTAATCCTGTTACCAGTGGCTGCTGCCAGTGGCGATAAGTCGTGTCTTACCGGGTTGGAC
TCAAGACGATAGTTACCGGATAAGGCGCAGCGGTCGGGCTGAACGGGGGGTTCGTGCACACAGCCCAGCT
TGGAGCGAACGACCTACACCGAACTGAGATACCTACAGCGTGAGCTATGAGAAAGCGCCACGCTTCCCGA
AGGGAGAAAGGCGGACAGGTATCCGGTAAGCGGCAGGGTCGGAACAGGAGAGCGCACGAGGGAGCTTCCA
GGGGGAAACGCCTGGTATCTTTATAGTCCTGTCGGGTTTCGCCACCTCTGACTTGAGCGTCGATTTTTGT
GATGCTCGTCAGGGGGGCGGAGCCTATGGAAAAACGCCAGCAACGCGGCCTTTTTACGGTTCCTGGCCTT
TTGCTGGCCTTTTGCTCACATGT
Features (pLannotate 1.2.2; 14 found; start..end, strand, type, name):
     12..39      +  repeat_region  AAV2 ITR (fragment): inverted terminal repeat of adeno-associated virus serotype 2 inverted
     68..95      +  repeat_region  AAV2 ITR (fragment): inverted terminal repeat of adeno-associated virus serotype 2 inverted
   1536..2252    +  CDS            SYFP2: SYFP2 is a basic (constitutively fluorescent) yellow fluorescent protein published in 2006, derived from Aequorea victoria. It is reported to be a very rapidly-maturing monomer with moderate acid sensitivity.
   2267..2424    +  misc_feature   WPRE (fragment): woodchuck hepatitis virus posttranscriptional regulatory element
   2430..2510    +  misc_feature   WPRE (fragment): woodchuck hepatitis virus posttranscriptional regulatory element
   2527..2638    +  polyA_signal   bGH poly(A) signal: bovine growth hormone polyadenylation signal
   2756..2896    +  repeat_region  AAV2 ITR: inverted terminal repeat of adeno-associated virus serotype 2 inverted
   2901..2952    -  misc_feature   bom (fragment): basis of mobility region from pBR322
   2971..3426    +  rep_origin     f1 ori (sequence partly withheld): f1 bacteriophage origin of replication; arrow indicates direction of (+) strand synthesis
   3427..3476    -  misc_feature   bom (fragment): basis of mobility region from pBR322
   3578..3613    -  CDS            rop (fragment): Rop protein, which maintains plasmids at low copy number; rop
   3708..3812    +  promoter       AmpR promoter: bla
   3813..4673    +  CDS            AmpR: β-lactamase; bla; confers resistance to ampicillin, carbenicillin, and related antibiotics
   4844..5432    +  rep_origin     ori: high-copy-number ColE1/pMB1/pBR322/pUC origin of replication
