[The description below was written by a language model from this plasmid's Addgene catalogue record and pLannotate feature annotations shown in this document.]
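Description:
AiP11954 - pAAV-hsA2-AiE0078h_3xC2-minRho-SYFP2-WPRE3-BGHpA (alias CN1954) is a 5,493-nt AAV transfer plasmid built on a pAAV backbone and intended for packaging into recombinant adeno-associated virus for delivery to the brain. In bacteria it is maintained through a high-copy ColE1/pUC-type origin and selected with ampicillin via the bla gene and its native promoter. The backbone also carries an f1 phage origin and remnants of pBR322 bom and rop sequences. AAV2 inverted terminal repeats flank the expression cassette and provide the cis signals for genome replication and encapsidation. The right ITR is annotated in full, whereas only short fragments of the left ITR were detected in the sequenced record.

The payload is an enhancer-driven reporter. AiE0078h_3xC2, described as an enhancer sequence designed to drive AAV-mediated transgene expression in forebrain glutamatergic neurons, sits upstream of a minimal promoter and the coding sequence for SYFP2, a rapidly maturing monomeric yellow fluorescent protein derived from Aequorea victoria. The "3xC2" in the name suggests a multimerised enhancer core, though the record does not spell this out. The enhancer, the "hsA2" element and the minimal promoter lie in the unannotated region between the left ITR and SYFP2. The plasmid name indicates a minimal rhodopsin promoter (minRho), while the catalogue promoter field lists minBG, a discrepancy the feature table cannot resolve. Downstream, a shortened WPRE (WPRE3, annotated as two fragments) enhances transcript stability and expression, and a bovine growth hormone polyadenylation signal terminates the message. The construct belongs to a suite of enhancer AAVs for genetic access to cortical cell types, and here it serves to fluorescently label the targeted neurons.
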