Addgene plasmid #223968: AiP11954 - pAAV-hsA2-AiE0078h_3xC2-minRho-SYFP2-WPRE3-BGHpA (Alias: CN1954)
Purpose: AiE0078h_3xC2 is an enhancer sequence, designed to drive AAV-mediated transgene expression in forebrain glutamatergic neurons
Depositing lab: Allen Institute for Brain Science & Jonathan Ting. Depositing organization: Allen Institute. Publication: A suite of enhancer AAVs and transgenic mouse lines for genetic access to cortical cell types. Ben-Simon Y, Hooper M, Narayan S, Daigle TL, Dwivedi D, Way SW, Oster A, Stafford DA, Mich JK, Taormina MJ, Martinez RA, Opitz-Araya X, Roth JR, Alexander JR, Allen S, Amster A, Arbuckle J, Ayala A, Baker PM, Bakken TE, Barcelli T, Barta S, Bendrick J, Bertagnolli D, Bielstein C, Bishwakarma P, Bowlus J, Boyer G, Brouner K, Casian B, Casper T, Chakka AB, Chakrabarty R, Chance RK, Chavan S, Clark M, Colbert K, Collman F, Daniel S, Departee M, DiValentin P, Donadio N, Dotson N, Egdorf T, Fliss T, Gabitto M, Garcia J, Gary A, Gasperini M, Gloe J, Goldy J, Gore BB, Graybuck L, Greisman N, Haeseleer F, Halterman C, Haradon Z, Hastings SD, Helback O, Ho W, Hockemeyer D, Huang C, Huff S, Hunker A, Johansen N, Jones D, Juneau Z, Kalmbach B, Kannan M, Khem S, Kussick E, Kutsal R, Larsen R, Lee C, Lee AY, Leibly M, Lenz GH, Li S, Liang E, Lusk N, Madigan Z, Malloy J, Malone J, McCue R, Melchor J, Mollenkopf T, Moosman S, Morin E, Newman D, Ng L, Ngo K, Omstead V, Otto S, Oyama A, Pena N, Pham T, Phillips E, Pom CA, Potekhina L, Ransford S, Ray PL, Rette D, Reynoldson C, Rimorin C, Rocha D, Ruiz A, Sanchez REA, Sawyer L, Sedeno-Cortes A, Sevigny JP, Shapovalova N, Shepard N, Shulga L, Sigler AR, Siverts L, Soliman S, Somasundaram S, Staats B, Stewart K, Szelenyi E, Tieu M, Trader C, Tran A, van Velthoven CTJ, Walker M, Wang Y, Weed N, Wirthlin M, Wood T, Wynalda B, Yao Z, Zhou T, Ariza J, Dee N, Reding M, Ronellenfitch K, Mufti S, Sunkin SM, Smith KA, Esposito L, Waters J, Thyagarajan B, Yao S, Lein ES, Zeng H, Levi BP, Ngai J, Ting JT, Tasic B. Cell. 2025 May 16:S0092-8674(25)00513-6. doi: 10.1016/j.cell.2025.05.002. PubMed 40403729.
Backbone
  Vector backbone: pAAV
  Vector type: AAV
Growth in bacteria
  Bacterial resistance: Ampicillin, 100 μg/mL
  Growth temperature: 30°C
  Growth strain: NEB Stable
  Copy number: High Copy
Gene/Insert
  Gene/Insert name: SYFP2
  Species: Synthetic
  Mutation: NA
  Promoter: minBG
  Cloning method: Other
Terms and licenses: Academic/Nonprofit Terms; Industry Terms: Not Available to Industry
Depositor comments: Cloning Method: RE Cloning
How to cite: AiP11954 - pAAV-hsA2-AiE0078h_3xC2-minRho-SYFP2-WPRE3-BGHpA (Alias: CN1954) was a gift from Allen Institute for Brain Science & Jonathan Ting (Addgene plasmid # 223968 ; http://n2t.net/addgene:223968 ; RRID:Addgene_223968)
